Addgene plasmid #217429: pLJC2-MTHFD1-3xFLAG
Purpose: Lentiviral overexpression of human MTHFD1
Depositing lab: Jason Cantor. Depositing organization: Morgridge Institute for Research. Publication: Conditional lethality profiling reveals anticancer mechanisms of action and drug-nutrient interactions. Flickinger KM, Wilson KM, Rossiter NJ, Hunger AL, Vishwasrao PV, Lee TD, Mellado Fritz CA, Richards RM, Hall MD, Cantor JR. Sci Adv. 2024 Oct 4;10(40):eadq3591. doi: 10.1126/sciadv.adq3591. Epub 2024 Oct 4. PubMed 39365851.
Backbone
  Vector backbone: pLJC2
  Vector type: Mammalian Expression, Lentiviral
  Selectable markers: Puromycin
Growth in bacteria
  Bacterial resistance: Ampicillin, 100 μg/mL
  Growth temperature: 37°C
  Growth strain: NEB Stable
  Copy number: High Copy
Gene/Insert
  Gene/Insert name: MTHFD1
  Species: H. sapiens (human)
  Entrez Gene: MTHFD1 (a.k.a. CIMAH, MTHFC, MTHFD)
  Promoter: CMV
  Tag / fusion protein: 3xFLAG (C terminal on insert)
  Cloning method: Restriction Enzyme; 5′ cloning site PacI (unknown if destroyed); 3′ cloning site NotI (unknown if destroyed)
  Sequencing primers: 5′ TGTACGGTGGGAGGTCTATATAAG; 3′ CCCTTTTCTTTTAAAATTGTGGATGAATACTGCC
Terms and licenses: Academic/Nonprofit Terms; Industry Terms: Not Available to Industry
Depositor comments: Please visit https://doi.org/10.1101/2023.06.04.543621 for bioRxiv preprint.
How to cite: pLJC2-MTHFD1-3xFLAG was a gift from Jason Cantor (Addgene plasmid # 217429 ; http://n2t.net/addgene:217429 ; RRID:Addgene_217429)
