[The description below was written by a language model from this plasmid's Addgene catalogue record and pLannotate feature annotations shown in this document.]
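Description:
pLJC2-MTHFD1-3xFLAG is a lentiviral mammalian expression plasmid of about 10.2 kb, built on the pLJC2 backbone for overexpression of human MTHFD1, the trifunctional cytosolic enzyme of folate-dependent one-carbon metabolism. In bacteria it is maintained through a high-copy ColE1/pUC-type origin and selected with ampicillin via the β-lactamase gene. An f1 origin, an SV40 origin and remnants of a lac/lacZα cloning region with flanking T3 and T7 promoters are also annotated in the backbone.

The transfer cassette has a third-generation, self-inactivating layout. An RSV promoter replaces the U3 region of a truncated HIV-1 5' LTR to drive Tat-independent genomic RNA production in packaging cells. It is followed by the Ψ packaging signal with a gag fragment and the Rev response element for Rev-dependent nuclear export. At the downstream end sits a ΔU3 3' LTR, which disables LTR promoter activity after integration, followed by an SV40 polyadenylation signal. Within the provirus, a CMV enhancer fragment and immediate-early promoter drive the full MTHFD1 coding sequence, cloned between PacI and NotI sites and fused at its C terminus to a 3xFLAG epitope for immunodetection or immunoprecipitation. A residual U6 promoter fragment lies just upstream of the CMV element, apparently a backbone remnant. Downstream of the insert, a cPPT/CTS element precedes a human PGK promoter driving puromycin N-acetyltransferase, so transduced cells can be selected with puromycin independently of the transgene promoter.

The construct is intended for producing lentivirus to stably express tagged MTHFD1 in mammalian cells. It was deposited in connection with a study of drug–nutrient interactions and anticancer drug mechanisms.
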