Features (pLannotate 1.2.2; 29 found; start..end, strand, type, name):
      1..589     +  rep_origin     ori: high-copy-number ColE1/pMB1/pBR322/pUC origin of replication
    772..864     +  CDS            lacI (fragment): lac repressor; lacI; The lac repressor binds to the lac operator to inhibit transcription in E. coli. This inhibition can be relieved by adding lactose or isopropyl-β-D-thiogalactopyranoside (IPTG).
    877..898     +  protein_bind   CAP binding site: CAP binding activates transcription in the presence of cAMP. E. coli catabolite activator protein
    913..943     +  promoter       lac promoter: promoter for the E. coli lac operon
    951..967     +  protein_bind   lac operator: The lac repressor binds to the lac operator to inhibit transcription in E. coli. This inhibition can be relieved by adding lactose or isopropyl-β-D-thiogalactopyranoside (IPTG). lac repressor encoded by lacI
   1012..1030    +  promoter       T3 promoter: promoter for bacteriophage T3 RNA polymerase
   1058..1284    +  promoter       RSV promoter: Rous sarcoma virus enhancer/promoter
   1285..1465    +  LTR            5' LTR (truncated): truncated 5' long terminal repeat (LTR) from HIV-1
   1512..1637    +  misc_feature   HIV-1 Ψ: packaging signal of human immunodeficiency virus type 1
   1621..1984    +  CDS            HIV-1 gag (fragment): gag protein from human immunodeficiency virus 1; gag
   2130..2363    +  misc_feature   RRE: The Rev response element (RRE) of HIV-1 allows for Rev-dependent mRNA export from the nucleus to the cytoplasm.
   2740..2840    +  CDS            Rev (fragment): human immunodeficiency virus 1 (HIV-1) Rev protein; rev; enhances nuclear export of unspliced and incompletely spliced viral mRNAs
   2890..3073    +  promoter       U6 promoter (fragment): RNA polymerase III promoter for human U6 snRNA
   3064..3198    +  enhancer       CMV enhancer (fragment): human cytomegalovirus immediate early enhancer; contains an 18-bp deletion relative to the standard CMV enhancer
   3199..3402    +  promoter       CMV promoter: human cytomegalovirus (CMV) immediate early promoter
   3455..6259    +  CDS            MTHFD1: C1TC_HUMAN - Also known as MTHFC, MTHFD. Experimental evidence at protein level: Swiss-Prot protein existence level 1. From Homo sapiens (Human).
   6281..6346    +  CDS            3xFLAG: three tandem FLAG® epitope tags, followed by an enterokinase cleavage site
   6394..6511    +  misc_feature   cPPT/CTS: central polypurine tract and central termination sequence of HIV-1
   6560..7070    +  promoter       hPGK promoter: human phosphoglycerate kinase 1 promoter
   7092..7691    +  CDS            PuroR: puromycin N-acetyltransferase; pac from Streptomyces alboniger; confers resistance to puromycin
   7734..7817    +  CDS            nef (fragment): NEF_HV1Z2 - Experimental evidence at protein level: Swiss-Prot protein existence level 1. Extracellular Nef protein targets CD4(+) T-lymphocytes for apoptosis by interacting with CXCR4 surface receptors. From Human immunodeficiency virus type 1 group M subtype D (isolate Z2/CDC-Z34) (HIV-1).
   7819..8052    +  LTR            3' LTR (ΔU3): self-inactivating 3' long terminal repeat (LTR) from HIV-1
   8124..8245    +  polyA_signal   SV40 poly(A) signal: SV40 polyadenylation signal
   8285..8420    +  rep_origin     SV40 ori: SV40 origin of replication
   8441..8459    -  promoter       T7 promoter: promoter for bacteriophage T7 RNA polymerase
   8467..8622    +  CDS            lacZα (fragment): LacZα fragment of β-galactosidase; lacZ fragment
   8627..9055    +  rep_origin     f1 ori (sequence partly withheld): f1 bacteriophage origin of replication; arrow indicates direction of (+) strand synthesis
   9108..9212    +  promoter       AmpR promoter: bla
   9213..10073   +  CDS            AmpR: β-lactamase; bla; confers resistance to ampicillin, carbenicillin, and related antibiotics
>Addgene plasmid #217429 | pLJC2-MTHFD1-3xFLAG | addgene full sequence | sequence record 429398 | Addgene NGS Result
TTGAGATCCTTTTTTTCTGCGCGTAATCTGCTGCTTGCAAACAAAAAAACCACCGCTACCAGCGGTGGTT
TGTTTGCCGGATCAAGAGCTACCAACTCTTTTTCCGAAGGTAACTGGCTTCAGCAGAGCGCAGATACCAA
ATACTGTTCTTCTAGTGTAGCCGTAGTTAGGCCACCACTTCAAGAACTCTGTAGCACCGCCTACATACCT
CGCTCTGCTAATCCTGTTACCAGTGGCTGCTGCCAGTGGCGATAAGTCGTGTCTTACCGGGTTGGACTCA
AGACGATAGTTACCGGATAAGGCGCAGCGGTCGGGCTGAACGGGGGGTTCGTGCACACAGCCCAGCTTGG
AGCGAACGACCTACACCGAACTGAGATACCTACAGCGTGAGCTATGAGAAAGCGCCACGCTTCCCGAAGG
GAGAAAGGCGGACAGGTATCCGGTAAGCGGCAGGGTCGGAACAGGAGAGCGCACGAGGGAGCTTCCAGGG
GGAAACGCCTGGTATCTTTATAGTCCTGTCGGGTTTCGCCACCTCTGACTTGAGCGTCGATTTTTGTGAT
GCTCGTCAGGGGGGCGGAGCCTATGGAAAAACGCCAGCAACGCGGCCTTTTTACGGTTCCTGGCCTTTTG
CTGGCCTTTTGCTCACATGTTCTTTCCTGCGTTATCCCCTGATTCTGTGGATAACCGTATTACCGCCTTT
GAGTGAGCTGATACCGCTCGCCGCAGCCGAACGACCGAGCGCAGCGAGTCAGTGAGCGAGGAAGCGGAAG
AGCGCCCAATACGCAAACCGCCTCTCCCCGCGCGTTGGCCGATTCATTAATGCAGCTGGCACGACAGGTT
TCCCGACTGGAAAGCGGGCAGTGAGCGCAACGCAATTAATGTGAGTTAGCTCACTCATTAGGCACCCCAG
GCTTTACACTTTATGCTTCCGGCTCGTATGTTGTGTGGAATTGTGAGCGGATAACAATTTCACACAGGAA
ACAGCTATGACCATGATTACGCCAAGCGCGCAATTAACCCTCACTAAAGGGAACAAAAGCTGGAGCTGCA
AGCTTAATGTAGTCTTATGCAATACTCTTGTAGTCTTGCAACATGGTAACGATGAGTTAGCAACATGCCT
TACAAGGAGAGAAAAAGCACCGTGCATGCCGATTGGTGGAAGTAAGGTGGTACGATCGTGCCTTATTAGG
AAGGCAACAGACGGGTCTGACATGGATTGGACGAACCACTGAATTGCCGCATTGCAGAGATATTGTATTT
AAGTGCCTAGCTCGATACATAAACGGGTCTCTCTGGTTAGACCAGATCTGAGCCTGGGAGCTCTCTGGCT
AACTAGGGAACCCACTGCTTAAGCCTCAATAAAGCTTGCCTTGAGTGCTTCAAGTAGTGTGTGCCCGTCT
GTTGTGTGACTCTGGTAACTAGAGATCCCTCAGACCCTTTTAGTCAGTGTGGAAAATCTCTAGCAGTGGC
GCCCGAACAGGGACTTGAAAGCGAAAGGGAAACCAGAGGAGCTCTCTCGACGCAGGACTCGGCTTGCTGA
AGCGCGCACGGCAAGAGGCGAGGGGCGGCGACTGGTGAGTACGCCAAAAATTTTGACTAGCGGAGGCTAG
AAGGAGAGAGATGGGTGCGAGAGCGTCAGTATTAAGCGGGGGAGAATTAGATCGCGATGGGAAAAAATTC
GGTTAAGGCCAGGGGGAAAGAAAAAATATAAATTAAAACATATAGTATGGGCAAGCAGGGAGCTAGAACG
ATTCGCAGTTAATCCTGGCCTGTTAGAAACATCAGAAGGCTGTAGACAAATACTGGGACAGCTACAACCA
TCCCTTCAGACAGGATCAGAAGAACTTAGATCATTATATAATACAGTAGCAACCCTCTATTGTGTGCATC
AAAGGATAGAGATAAAAGACACCAAGGAAGCTTTAGACAAGATAGAGGAAGAGCAAAACAAAAGTAAGAC
CACCGCACAGCAAGCAGCAGCTGATCTTCAGACCTGGAGGAGGAGATATGAGGGACAATTGGAGAAGTGA
ATTATATAAATATAAAGTAGTAAAAATTGAACCATTAGGAGTAGCACCCACCAAGGCAAAGAGAAGAGTG
GTGCAGAGAGAAAAAAGAGCAGTGGGAATAGGAGCTTTGTTCCTTGGGTTCTTGGGAGCAGCAGGAAGCA
CTATGGGCGCAGCGTCAATGACGCTGACGGTACAGGCCAGACAATTATTGTCTGGTATAGTGCAGCAGCA
GAACAATTTGCTGAGGGCTATTGAGGCGCAACAGCATCTGTTGCAACTCACAGTCTGGGGCATCAAGCAG
CTCCAGGCAAGAATCCTGGCTGTGGAAAGATACCTAAAGGATCAACAGCTCCTGGGGATTTGGGGTTGCT
CTGGAAAACTCATTTGCACCACTGCTGTGCCTTGGAATGCTAGTTGGAGTAATAAATCTCTGGAACAGAT
TTGGAATCACACGACCTGGATGGAGTGGGACAGAGAAATTAACAATTACACAAGCTTAATACACTCCTTA
ATTGAAGAATCGCAAAACCAGCAAGAAAAGAATGAACAAGAATTATTGGAATTAGATAAATGGGCAAGTT
TGTGGAATTGGTTTAACATAACAAATTGGCTGTGGTATATAAAATTATTCATAATGATAGTAGGAGGCTT
GGTAGGTTTAAGAATAGTTTTTGCTGTACTTTCTATAGTGAATAGAGTTAGGCAGGGATATTCACCATTA
TCGTTTCAGACCCACCTCCCAACCCCGAGGGGACCCGACAGGCCCGAAGGAATAGAAGAAGAAGGTGGAG
AGAGAGACAGAGACAGATCCATTCGATTAGTGAACGGATCTCGACGGTATCGATCACGAGACTAGCCTCG
AGCAGCAGCCCCCTTCACCGAGGGCCTATTTCCCATGATTCCTTCATATTTGCATATACGATACAAGGCT
GTTAGAGAGATAATTGGAATTAATTTGACTGTAAACACAAAGATATTAGTACAAAATACGTGACGTAGAA
AGTAATAATTTCTTGGGTAGTTTGCAGTTTTAAAATTATGTTTTAAAATGGACTATCATATGCCAAGTAC
GCCCCCTATTGACGTCAATGACGGTAAATGGCCCGCCTGGCATTATGCCCAGTACATGACCTTATGGGAC
TTTCCTACTTGGCAGTACATCTACGTATTAGTCATCGCTATTACCATGGTGATGCGGTTTTGGCAGTACA
TCAATGGGCGTGGATAGCGGTTTGACTCACGGGGATTTCCAAGTCTCCACCCCATTGACGTCAATGGGAG
TTTGTTTTGGCACCAAAATCAACGGGACTTTCCAAAATGTCGTAACAACTCCGCCCCATTGACGCAAATG
GGCGGTAGGCGTGTACGGTGGGAGGTCTATATAAGCAGAGCTGGTTTAGTGAACCGTCAGATCCGCTAGC
GCTACCGGTTTAATTAAAAAGGCCATGGCGCCAGCAGAAATCCTGAACGGGAAGGAGATCTCCGCGCAAA
TAAGGGCGAGACTGAAAAATCAAGTCACTCAGTTGAAGGAGCAAGTACCTGGTTTCACACCACGCCTGGC
AATATTACAGGTTGGCAACAGAGATGATTCCAATCTTTATATAAATGTGAAGCTGAAGGCTGCTGAAGAG
ATTGGGATCAAAGCCACTCACATTAAGTTACCAAGAACAACCACAGAATCTGAGGTGATGAAGTACATTA
CATCTTTGAATGAAGACTCTACTGTACATGGGTTCTTAGTGCAGCTACCTTTAGATTCAGAGAATTCCAT
TAACACTGAAGAAGTGATCAATGCTATTGCACCCGAGAAGGATGTGGATGGATTGACTAGCATCAATGCT
GGGAAACTTGCTAGAGGTGACCTCAATGACTGTTTCATTCCTTGTACGCCTAAGGGATGCTTGGAACTCA
TCAAAGAGACAGGGGTGCCGATTGCCGGAAGGCATGCTGTGGTGGTTGGGCGCAGTAAAATAGTTGGGGC
CCCGATGCATGACTTGCTTCTGTGGAACAATGCCACAGTGACCACCTGCCACTCCAAGACTGCCCATCTG
GATGAGGAGGTAAATAAAGGTGACATCCTGGTGGTTGCAACTGGTCAGCCTGAAATGGTTAAAGGGGAGT
GGATCAAACCTGGGGCAATAGTCATCGACTGTGGAATCAATTATGTCCCAGATGATAAAAAACCAAATGG
GAGAAAAGTTGTGGGTGATGTGGCATACGACGAGGCCAAAGAGAGGGCGAGCTTCATCACTCCTGTTCCT
GGCGGCGTAGGGCCCATGACAGTTGCAATGCTCATGCAGAGCACAGTAGAGAGTGCCAAGCGTTTCCTGG
AGAAATTTAAGCCAGGAAAGTGGATGATTCAGTATAACAACCTTAACCTCAAGACACCTGTTCCAAGTGA
CATTGATATATCACGATCTTGTAAACCGAAGCCCATTGGTAAGCTGGCTCGAGAAATTGGTCTGCTGTCT
GAAGAGGTAGAATTATATGGTGAAACAAAGGCCAAAGTTCTGCTGTCAGCACTAGAACGCCTGAAGCACC
GGCCTGATGGGAAATACGTGGTGGTGACTGGAATAACTCCAACACCCCTGGGAGAAGGGAAAAGCACAAC
TACAATCGGGCTAGTGCAAGCCCTTGGTGCCCATCTCTACCAGAATGTCTTTGCGTGTGTGCGACAGCCT
TCTCAGGGCCCCACCTTTGGAATAAAAGGTGGCGCTGCAGGAGGCGGCTACTCCCAGGTCATTCCTATGG
AAGAGTTTAATCTCCACCTCACAGGTGACATCCATGCCATCACTGCAGCTAATAACCTCGTTGCTGCGGC
CATTGATGCTCGGATATTTCATGAACTGACCCAGACAGACAAGGCTCTCTTTAATCGTTTGGTGCCATCA
GTAAATGGAGTGAGAAGGTTCTCTGACATCCAAATCCGAAGGTTAAAGAGACTAGGCATTGAAAAGACTG
ACCCTACCACACTGACAGATGAAGAGATAAACAGATTTGCAAGATTGGACATTGATCCAGAAACCATAAC
TTGGCAAAGAGTGTTGGATACCAATGATAGATTCCTGAGGAAGATCACGATTGGACAGGCTCCAACGGAG
AAGGGTCACACACGGACGGCCCAGTTTGATATCTCTGTGGCCAGTGAAATTATGGCTGTCCTGGCTCTCA
CCACTTCTCTAGAAGACATGAGAGAGAGACTGGGCAAAATGGTGGTGGCATCCAGTAAGAAAGGAGAGCC
CGTCAGTGCCGAAGATCTGGGGGTGAGTGGTGCACTGACAGTGCTTATGAAGGACGCAATCAAGCCCAAT
CTCATGCAGACACTGGAGGGCACTCCAGTGTTTGTCCATGCTGGCCCGTTTGCCAACATCGCACATGGCA
ATTCCTCCATCATTGCAGACCGGATCGCACTCAAGCTTGTTGGCCCAGAAGGGTTTGTAGTGACGGAAGC
AGGATTTGGAGCAGACATTGGAATGGAAAAGTTTTTTAACATCAAATGCCGGTATTCCGGCCTCTGCCCC
CACGTGGTGGTGCTTGTTGCCACTGTCAGGGCTCTCAAGATGCACGGGGGCGGCCCCACGGTCACTGCTG
GACTGCCTCTTCCCAAGGCTTACATACAGGAGAACCTGGAGCTGGTTGAAAAAGGCTTCAGTAACTTGAA
GAAACAAATTGAAAATGCCAGAATGTTTGGAATTCCAGTAGTAGTGGCCGTGAATGCATTCAAGACGGAT
ACAGAGTCTGAGCTGGACCTCATCAGCCGCCTTTCCAGAGAACATGGGGCTTTTGATGCCGTGAAGTGCA
CTCACTGGGCAGAAGGGGGCAAGGGTGCCTTAGCCCTGGCTCAGGCCGTCCAGAGAGCAGCACAAGCACC
CAGCAGCTTCCAGCTCCTTTATGACCTCAAGCTCCCAGTTGAGGATAAAATCAGGATCATTGCACAGAAG
ATCTATGGAGCAGATGACATTGAATTACTTCCCGAAGCTCAACACAAAGCTGAAGTCTACACGAAGCAGG
GCTTTGGGAATCTCCCCATCTGCATGGCTAAAACACACTTGTCTTTGTCTCACAACCCAGAGCAAAAAGG
TGTCCCTACAGGCTTCATTCTGCCCATTCGCGACATCCGCGCCAGCGTTGGGGCTGGTTTTCTGTACCCC
TTAGTAGGAACGATGAGCACAATGCCTGGACTCCCCACCCGGCCCTGTTTTTATGATATTGATTTGGACC
CTGAAACAGAACAGGTGAATGGATTATTCGGAGGCAGCGCGGCCGCAGGCGACTACAAAGACCATGACGG
TGATTATAAAGATCATGACATTGATTACAAGGATGACGATGACAAGTAATAAGAATTCTCGACCTCGAGA
CAAATGGCAGTATTCATCCACAATTTTAAAAGAAAAGGGGGGATTGGGGGGTACAGTGCAGGGGAAAGAA
TAGTAGACATAATAGCAACAGACATACAAACTAAAGAATTACAAAAACAAATTACAAAAATTCAAAATTT
TCGGGTTTATTACAGGGACAGCAGAGATCCACTTTGGCCGCGGCTCGAGGGGGTTGGGGTTGCGCCTTTT
CCAAGGCAGCCCTGGGTTTGCGCAGGGACGCGGCTGCTCTGGGCGTGGTTCCGGGAAACGCAGCGGCGCC
GACCCTGGGTCTCGCACATTCTTCACGTCCGTTCGCAGCGTCACCCGGATCTTCGCCGCTACCCTTGTGG
GCCCCCCGGCGACGCTTCCTGCTCCGCCCCTAAGTCGGGAAGGTTCCTTGCGGTTCGCGGCGTGCCGGAC
GTGACAAACGGAAGCCGCACGTCTCACTAGTACCCTCGCAGACGGACAGCGCCAGGGAGCAATGGCAGCG
CGCCGACCGCGATGGGCTGTGGCCAATAGCGGCTGCTCAGCAGGGCGCGCCGAGAGCAGCGGCCGGGAAG
GGGCGGTGCGGGAGGCGGGGTGTGGGGCGGTAGTGTGGGCCCTGTTCCTGCCCGCGCGGTGTTCCGCATT
CTGCAAGCCTCCGGAGCGCACGTCGGCAGTCGGCTCCCTCGTTGACCGAATCACCGACCTCTCTCCCCAG
GGGGATCCACCGGAGCTTACCATGACCGAGTACAAGCCCACGGTGCGCCTCGCCACCCGCGACGACGTCC
CCAGGGCCGTACGCACCCTCGCCGCCGCGTTCGCCGACTACCCCGCCACGCGCCACACCGTCGATCCGGA
CCGCCACATCGAGCGGGTCACCGAGCTGCAAGAACTCTTCCTCACGCGCGTCGGGCTCGACATCGGCAAG
GTGTGGGTCGCGGACGACGGCGCCGCGGTGGCGGTCTGGACCACGCCGGAGAGCGTCGAAGCGGGGGCGG
TGTTCGCCGAGATCGGCCCGCGCATGGCCGAGTTGAGCGGTTCCCGGCTGGCCGCGCAGCAACAGATGGA
AGGCCTCCTGGCGCCGCACCGGCCCAAGGAGCCCGCGTGGTTCCTGGCCACCGTCGGCGTCTCGCCCGAC
CACCAGGGCAAGGGTCTGGGCAGCGCCGTCGTGCTCCCCGGAGTGGAGGCGGCCGAGCGCGCCGGGGTGC
CCGCCTTCCTGGAGACCTCCGCGCCCCGCAACCTCCCCTTCTACGAGCGGCTCGGCTTCACCGTCACCGC
CGACGTCGAGGTGCCCGAAGGACCGCGCACCTGGTGCATGACCCGCAAGCCCGGTGCCTGACGCCCGCCC
CACGACCCGCAGCGCCCGACCGAAAGGAGCGCACGACCCCATGCATCGGTACCTTTAAGACCAATGACTT
ACAAGGCAGCTGTAGATCTTAGCCACTTTTTAAAAGAAAAGGGGGGACTGGAAGGGCTAATTCACTCCCA
ACGAAGACAAGATCTGCTTTTTGCTTGTACTGGGTCTCTCTGGTTAGACCAGATCTGAGCCTGGGAGCTC
TCTGGCTAACTAGGGAACCCACTGCTTAAGCCTCAATAAAGCTTGCCTTGAGTGCTTCAAGTAGTGTGTG
CCCGTCTGTTGTGTGACTCTGGTAACTAGAGATCCCTCAGACCCTTTTAGTCAGTGTGGAAAATCTCTAG
CAGTAGTAGTTCATGTCATCTTATTATTCAGTATTTATAACTTGCAAAGAAATGAATATCAGAGAGTGAG
AGGAACTTGTTTATTGCAGCTTATAATGGTTACAAATAAAGCAATAGCATCACAAATTTCACAAATAAAG
CATTTTTTTCACTGCATTCTAGTTGTGGTTTGTCCAAACTCATCAATGTATCTTATCATGTCTGGCTCTA
GCTATCCCGCCCCTAACTCCGCCCATCCCGCCCCTAACTCCGCCCAGTTCCGCCCATTCTCCGCCCCATG
GCTGACTAATTTTTTTTATTTATGCAGAGGCCGAGGCCGCCTCGGCCTCTGAGCTATTCCAGAAGTAGTG
AGGAGGCTTTTTTGGAGGCCTAGGGACGTACCCAATTCGCCCTATAGTGAGTCGTATTACGCGCGCTCAC
TGGCCGTCGTTTTACAACGTCGTGACTGGGAAAACCCTGGCGTTACCCAACTTAATCGCCTTGCAGCACA
TCCCCCTTTCGCCAGCTGGCGTAATAGCGAAGAGGCCCGCACCGATCGCCCTTCCCAACAGTTGCGCAGC
CTGAATGGCGAATGGG
[124 nt withheld, positions 8627-8750]
C
[91 nt withheld, positions 8752-8842]
A
[49 nt withheld, positions 8844-8892]
CCTTTGACGTTGGAGTCCACGTTCTTT
[37 nt withheld, positions 8920-8956]
ACCCTATCTCGGTCTATTCTTTTGATTTATAAGGGATTTTGCCGATTTCGGCCTATTGGTTAAAAAATGA
GCTGATTTAACAAAAATTTAACGCGAATTTTAACAAAATATTAACGCTTACAATTTAGGTGGCACTTTTC
GGGGAAATGTGCGCGGAACCCCTATTTGTTTATTTTTCTAAATACATTCAAATATGTATCCGCTCATGAG
ACAATAACCCTGATAAATGCTTCAATAATATTGAAAAAGGAAGAGTATGAGTATTCAACATTTCCGTGTC
GCCCTTATTCCCTTTTTTGCGGCATTTTGCCTTCCTGTTTTTGCTCACCCAGAAACGCTGGTGAAAGTAA
AAGATGCTGAAGATCAGTTGGGTGCACGAGTGGGTTACATCGAACTGGATCTCAACAGCGGTAAGATCCT
TGAGAGTTTTCGCCCCGAAGAACGTTTTCCAATGATGAGCACTTTTAAAGTTCTGCTATGTGGCGCGGTA
TTATCCCGTATTGACGCCGGGCAAGAGCAACTCGGTCGCCGCATACACTATTCTCAGAATGACTTGGTTG
AGTACTCACCAGTCACAGAAAAGCATCTTACGGATGGCATGACAGTAAGAGAATTATGCAGTGCTGCCAT
AACCATGAGTGATAACACTGCGGCCAACTTACTTCTGACAACGATCGGAGGACCGAAGGAGCTAACCGCT
TTTTTGCACAACATGGGGGATCATGTAACTCGCCTTGATCGTTGGGAACCGGAGCTGAATGAAGCCATAC
CAAACGACGAGCGTGACACCACGATGCCTGTAGCAATGGCAACAACGTTGCGCAAACTATTAACTGGCGA
ACTACTTACTCTAGCTTCCCGGCAACAATTAATAGACTGGATGGAGGCGGATAAAGTTGCAGGACCACTT
CTGCGCTCGGCCCTTCCGGCTGGCTGGTTTATTGCTGATAAATCTGGAGCCGGTGAGCGTGGGTCTCGCG
GTATCATTGCAGCACTGGGGCCAGATGGTAAGCCCTCCCGTATCGTAGTTATCTACACGACGGGGAGTCA
GGCAACTATGGATGAACGAAATAGACAGATCGCTGAGATAGGTGCCTCACTGATTAAGCATTGGTAACTG
TCAGACCAAGTTTACTCATATATACTTTAGATTGATTTAAAACTTCATTTTTAATTTAAAAGGATCTAGG
TGAAGATCCTTTTTGATAATCTCATGACCAAAATCCCTTAACGTGAGTTTTCGTTCCACTGAGCGTCAGA
CCCCGTAGAAAAGATCAAAGGATCTTC
