>Addgene plasmid #217429 | pLJC2-MTHFD1-3xFLAG | depositor partial sequence | sequence record 424089 | insert
ATGGCGCCAGCAGAAATCCTGAACGGGAAGGAGATCTCCGCGCAAATAAGGGCGAGACTGAAAAATCAAG
TCACTCAGTTGAAGGAGCAAGTACCTGGTTTCACACCACGCCTGGCAATATTACAGGTTGGCAACAGAGA
TGATTCCAATCTTTATATAAATGTGAAGCTGAAGGCTGCTGAAGAGATTGGGATCAAAGCCACTCACATT
AAGTTACCAAGAACAACCACAGAATCTGAGGTGATGAAGTACATTACATCTTTGAATGAAGACTCTACTG
TACATGGGTTCTTAGTGCAGCTACCTTTAGATTCAGAGAATTCCATTAACACTGAAGAAGTGATCAATGC
TATTGCACCCGAGAAGGATGTGGATGGATTGACTAGCATCAATGCTGGGAAACTTGCTAGAGGTGACCTC
AATGACTGTTTCATTCCTTGTACGCCTAAGGGATGCTTGGAACTCATCAAAGAGACAGGGGTGCCGATTG
CCGGAAGGCATGCTGTGGTGGTTGGGCGCAGTAAAATAGTTGGGGCCCCGATGCATGACTTGCTTCTGTG
GAACAATGCCACAGTGACCACCTGCCACTCCAAGACTGCCCATCTGGATGAGGAGGTAAATAAAGGTGAC
ATCCTGGTGGTTGCAACTGGTCAGCCTGAAATGGTTAAAGGGGAGTGGATCAAACCTGGGGCAATAGTCA
TCGACTGTGGAATCAATTATGTCCCAGATGATAAAAAACCAAATGGGAGAAAAGTTGTGGGTGATGTGGC
ATACGACGAGGCCAAAGAGAGGGCGAGCTTCATCACTCCTGTTCCTGGCGGCGTAGGGCCCATGACAGTT
GCAATGCTCATGCAGAGCACAGTAGAGAGTGCCAAGCGTTTCCTGGAGAAATTTAAGCCAGGAAAGTGGA
TGATTCAGTATAACAACCTTAACCTCAAGACACCTGTTCCAAGTGACATTGATATATCACGATCTTGTAA
ACCGAAGCCCATTGGTAAGCTGGCTCGAGAAATTGGTCTGCTGTCTGAAGAGGTAGAATTATATGGTGAA
ACAAAGGCCAAAGTTCTGCTGTCAGCACTAGAACGCCTGAAGCACCGGCCTGATGGGAAATACGTGGTGG
TGACTGGAATAACTCCAACACCCCTGGGAGAAGGGAAAAGCACAACTACAATCGGGCTAGTGCAAGCCCT
TGGTGCCCATCTCTACCAGAATGTCTTTGCGTGTGTGCGACAGCCTTCTCAGGGCCCCACCTTTGGAATA
AAAGGTGGCGCTGCAGGAGGCGGCTACTCCCAGGTCATTCCTATGGAAGAGTTTAATCTCCACCTCACAG
GTGACATCCATGCCATCACTGCAGCTAATAACCTCGTTGCTGCGGCCATTGATGCTCGGATATTTCATGA
ACTGACCCAGACAGACAAGGCTCTCTTTAATCGTTTGGTGCCATCAGTAAATGGAGTGAGAAGGTTCTCT
GACATCCAAATCCGAAGGTTAAAGAGACTAGGCATTGAAAAGACTGACCCTACCACACTGACAGATGAAG
AGATAAACAGATTTGCAAGATTGGACATTGATCCAGAAACCATAACTTGGCAAAGAGTGTTGGATACCAA
TGATAGATTCCTGAGGAAGATCACGATTGGACAGGCTCCAACGGAGAAGGGTCACACACGGACGGCCCAG
TTTGATATCTCTGTGGCCAGTGAAATTATGGCTGTCCTGGCTCTCACCACTTCTCTAGAAGACATGAGAG
AGAGACTGGGCAAAATGGTGGTGGCATCCAGTAAGAAAGGAGAGCCCGTCAGTGCCGAAGATCTGGGGGT
GAGTGGTGCACTGACAGTGCTTATGAAGGACGCAATCAAGCCCAATCTCATGCAGACACTGGAGGGCACT
CCAGTGTTTGTCCATGCTGGCCCGTTTGCCAACATCGCACATGGCAATTCCTCCATCATTGCAGACCGGA
TCGCACTCAAGCTTGTTGGCCCAGAAGGGTTTGTAGTGACGGAAGCAGGATTTGGAGCAGACATTGGAAT
GGAAAAGTTTTTTAACATCAAATGCCGGTATTCCGGCCTCTGCCCCCACGTGGTGGTGCTTGTTGCCACT
GTCAGGGCTCTCAAGATGCACGGGGGCGGCCCCACGGTCACTGCTGGACTGCCTCTTCCCAAGGCTTACA
TACAGGAGAACCTGGAGCTGGTTGAAAAAGGCTTCAGTAACTTGAAGAAACAAATTGAAAATGCCAGAAT
GTTTGGAATTCCAGTAGTAGTGGCCGTGAATGCATTCAAGACGGATACAGAGTCTGAGCTGGACCTCATC
AGCCGCCTTTCCAGAGAACATGGGGCTTTTGATGCCGTGAAGTGCACTCACTGGGCAGAAGGGGGCAAGG
GTGCCTTAGCCCTGGCTCAGGCCGTCCAGAGAGCAGCACAAGCACCCAGCAGCTTCCAGCTCCTTTATGA
CCTCAAGCTCCCAGTTGAGGATAAAATCAGGATCATTGCACAGAAGATCTATGGAGCAGATGACATTGAA
TTACTTCCCGAAGCTCAACACAAAGCTGAAGTCTACACGAAGCAGGGCTTTGGGAATCTCCCCATCTGCA
TGGCTAAAACACACTTGTCTTTGTCTCACAACCCAGAGCAAAAAGGTGTCCCTACAGGCTTCATTCTGCC
CATTCGCGACATCCGCGCCAGCGTTGGGGCTGGTTTTCTGTACCCCTTAGTAGGAACGATGAGCACAATG
CCTGGACTCCCCACCCGGCCCTGTTTTTATGATATTGATTTGGACCCTGAAACAGAACAGGTGAATGGAT
TATTCGGAGGCAGCGCGGCCGCAGGCGACTACAAAGACCATGACGGTGATTATAAAGATCATGACATTGA
TTACAAGGATGACGATGACAAGTAATAA
